>Addgene plasmid #122182 | pLenti spCas9 T2A iRFP670 P2A puro | addgene full sequence | sequence record 237289 | Addgene NGS Result
GTCGACGGATCGGGAGATCTCCCGATCCCCTATGGTGCACTCTCAGTACAATCTGCTCTGATGCCGCATA
GTTAAGCCAGTATCTGCTCCCTGCTTGTGTGTTGGAGGTCGCTGAGTAGTGCGCGAGCAAAATTTAAGCT
ACAACAAGGCAAGGCTTGACCGACAATTGCATGAAGAATCTGCTTAGGGTTAGGCGTTTTGCGCTGCTTC
GCGATGTACGGGCCAGATATACGCGTTGACATTGATTATTGACTAGTTATTAATAGTAATCAATTACGGG
GTCATTAGTTCATAGCCCATATATGGAGTTCCGCGTTACATAACTTACGGTAAATGGCCCGCCTGGCTGA
CCGCCCAACGACCCCCGCCCATTGACGTCAATAATGACGTATGTTCCCATAGTAACGCCAATAGGGACTT
TCCATTGACGTCAATGGGTGGAGTATTTACGGTAAACTGCCCACTTGGCAGTACATCAAGTGTATCATAT
GCCAAGTACGCCCCCTATTGACGTCAATGACGGTAAATGGCCCGCCTGGCATTATGCCCAGTACATGACC
TTATGGGACTTTCCTACTTGGCAGTACATCTACGTATTAGTCATCGCTATTACCATGGTGATGCGGTTTT
GGCAGTACATCAATGGGCGTGGATAGCGGTTTGACTCACGGGGATTTCCAAGTCTCCACCCCATTGACGT
CAATGGGAGTTTGTTTTGGCACCAAAATCAACGGGACTTTCCAAAATGTCGTAACAACTCCGCCCCATTG
ACGCAAATGGGCGGTAGGCGTGTACGGTGGGAGGTCTATATAAGCAGCGCGTTTTGCCTGTACTGGGTCT
CTCTGGTTAGACCAGATCTGAGCCTGGGAGCTCTCTGGCTAACTAGGGAACCCACTGCTTAAGCCTCAAT
AAAGCTTGCCTTGAGTGCTTCAAGTAGTGTGTGCCCGTCTGTTGTGTGACTCTGGTAACTAGAGATCCCT
CAGACCCTTTTAGTCAGTGTGGAAAATCTCTAGCAGTGGCGCCCGAACAGGGACTTGAAAGCGAAAGGGA
AACCAGAGGAGCTCTCTCGACGCAGGACTCGGCTTGCTGAAGCGCGCACGGCAAGAGGCGAGGGGCGGCG
ACTGGTGAGTACGCCAAAAATTTTGACTAGCGGAGGCTAGAAGGAGAGAGATGGGTGCGAGAGCGTCAGT
ATTAAGCGGGGGAGAATTAGATCGCGATGGGAAAAAATTCGGTTAAGGCCAGGGGGAAAGAAAAAATATA
AATTAAAACATATAGTATGGGCAAGCAGGGAGCTAGAACGATTCGCAGTTAATCCTGGCCTGTTAGAAAC
ATCAGAAGGCTGTAGACAAATACTGGGACAGCTACAACCATCCCTTCAGACAGGATCAGAAGAACTTAGA
TCATTATATAATACAGTAGCAACCCTCTATTGTGTGCATCAAAGGATAGAGATAAAAGACACCAAGGAAG
CTTTAGACAAGATAGAGGAAGAGCAAAACAAAAGTAAGACCACCGCACAGCAAGCGGCCGCTGATCTTCA
GACCTGGAGGAGGAGATATGAGGGACAATTGGAGAAGTGAATTATATAAATATAAAGTAGTAAAAATTGA
ACCATTAGGAGTAGCACCCACCAAGGCAAAGAGAAGAGTGGTGCAGAGAGAAAAAAGAGCAGTGGGAATA
GGAGCTTTGTTCCTTGGGTTCTTGGGAGCAGCAGGAAGCACTATGGGCGCAGCGTCAATGACGCTGACGG
TACAGGCCAGACAATTATTGTCTGGTATAGTGCAGCAGCAGAACAATTTGCTGAGGGCTATTGAGGCGCA
ACAGCATCTGTTGCAACTCACAGTCTGGGGCATCAAGCAGCTCCAGGCAAGAATCCTGGCTGTGGAAAGA
TACCTAAAGGATCAACAGCTCCTGGGGATTTGGGGTTGCTCTGGAAAACTCATTTGCACCACTGCTGTGC
CTTGGAATGCTAGTTGGAGTAATAAATCTCTGGAACAGATTTGGAATCACACGACCTGGATGGAGTGGGA
CAGAGAAATTAACAATTACACAAGCTTAATACACTCCTTAATTGAAGAATCGCAAAACCAGCAAGAAAAG
AATGAACAAGAATTATTGGAATTAGATAAATGGGCAAGTTTGTGGAATTGGTTTAACATAACAAATTGGC
TGTGGTATATAAAATTATTCATAATGATAGTAGGAGGCTTGGTAGGTTTAAGAATAGTTTTTGCTGTACT
TTCTATAGTGAATAGAGTTAGGCAGGGATATTCACCATTATCGTTTCAGACCCACCTCCCAACCCCGAGG
GGACCCGACAGGCCCGAAGGAATAGAAGAAGAAGGTGGAGAGAGAGACAGAGACAGATCCATTCGATTAG
TGAACGGATCGGCACTGCGTGCGCCAATTCTGCAGACAAATGGCAGTATTCATCCACAATTTTAAAAGAA
AAGGGGGGATTGGGGGGTACAGTGCAGGGGAAAGAATAGTAGACATAATAGCAACAGACATACAAACTAA
AGAATTACAAAAACAAATTACAAAAATTCAAAATTTTCGGGTTTATTACAGGGACAGCAGAGATCCAGTT
TGGTTAATTAAGATAAGAGACGGTGGTGGCGCCGCTACAGGGCGCGTCCCATTCGCCATTCAGGCTGCGC
AACTGTTGGGAAGGGCGATCGGTGCGGGCCTCTTCGCTATTACGCCAGCTGGCGAAAGGGGGATGTGCTG
CAAGGCGATTAAGTTGGGTAACGCCAGGGTTTTCCCAGTCACGACGTTGTAAAACGACGGCCAGTGAGCG
CGCGTAATACGACTCACTATAGGGCGAATTGGGTACCGGGCCCCCCCTCGAGGTCCTCCAGCTTTTGTTC
CCTTTAGTGAGGGTTAATTGCGCGCTTGGCGTAATCATGGTCATAGCTGTTTCCTGTGTGAAATTGTTAT
CCGCTCACAATTCCACACAACATACGAGCCGGAAGCATAAAGTGTAAAGCCTGGGGTGCCTAATGAGTGA
GCTAACTCACATTAATTGCGTTGCGCTCAATGCCCGCTTTCCACTGCATGACGTCTCCACAATCTAGCTA
GGTCTTGAAAGGAGTGGGAATTGGCTCCGGTGCCCGTCAGTGGGCAGAGCGCACATCGCCCACAGTCCCC
GAGAAGTTGGGGGGAGGGGTCGGCAATTGATCCGGTGCCTAGAGAAGGTGGCGCGGGGTAAACTGGGAAA
GTGATGTCGTGTACTGGCTCCGCCTTTTTCCCGAGGGTGGGGGAGAACCGTATATAAGTGCAGTAGTCGC
CGTGAACGTTCTTTTTCGCAACGGGTTTGCCGCCAGAACACAGGACCGGTGCCACCATGGACTATAAGGA
CCACGACGGAGACTACAAGGATCATGATATTGATTACAAAGACGATGACGATAAGATGGCCCCAAAGAAG
AAGCGGAAGGTCGGTATCCACGGAGTCCCAGCAGCCGACAAGAAGTACAGCATCGGCCTGGACATCGGCA
CCAACTCTGTGGGCTGGGCCGTGATCACCGACGAGTACAAGGTGCCCAGCAAGAAATTCAAGGTGCTGGG
CAACACCGACCGGCACAGCATCAAGAAGAACCTGATCGGAGCCCTGCTGTTCGACAGCGGCGAAACAGCC
GAGGCCACCCGGCTGAAGAGAACCGCCAGAAGAAGATACACCAGACGGAAGAACCGGATCTGCTATCTGC
AAGAGATCTTCAGCAACGAGATGGCCAAGGTGGACGACAGCTTCTTCCACAGACTGGAAGAGTCCTTCCT
GGTGGAAGAGGATAAGAAGCACGAGCGGCACCCCATCTTCGGCAACATCGTGGACGAGGTGGCCTACCAC
GAGAAGTACCCCACCATCTACCACCTGAGAAAGAAACTGGTGGACAGCACCGACAAGGCCGACCTGCGGC
TGATCTATCTGGCCCTGGCCCACATGATCAAGTTCCGGGGCCACTTCCTGATCGAGGGCGACCTGAACCC
CGACAACAGCGACGTGGACAAGCTGTTCATCCAGCTGGTGCAGACCTACAACCAGCTGTTCGAGGAAAAC
CCCATCAACGCCAGCGGCGTGGACGCCAAGGCCATCCTGTCTGCCAGACTGAGCAAGAGCAGACGGCTGG
AAAATCTGATCGCCCAGCTGCCCGGCGAGAAGAAGAATGGCCTGTTCGGAAACCTGATTGCCCTGAGCCT
GGGCCTGACCCCCAACTTCAAGAGCAACTTCGACCTGGCCGAGGATGCCAAACTGCAGCTGAGCAAGGAC
ACCTACGACGACGACCTGGACAACCTGCTGGCCCAGATCGGCGACCAGTACGCCGACCTGTTTCTGGCCG
CCAAGAACCTGTCCGACGCCATCCTGCTGAGCGACATCCTGAGAGTGAACACCGAGATCACCAAGGCCCC
CCTGAGCGCCTCTATGATCAAGAGATACGACGAGCACCACCAGGACCTGACCCTGCTGAAAGCTCTCGTG
CGGCAGCAGCTGCCTGAGAAGTACAAAGAGATTTTCTTCGACCAGAGCAAGAACGGCTACGCCGGCTACA
TTGACGGCGGAGCCAGCCAGGAAGAGTTCTACAAGTTCATCAAGCCCATCCTGGAAAAGATGGACGGCAC
CGAGGAACTGCTCGTGAAGCTGAACAGAGAGGACCTGCTGCGGAAGCAGCGGACCTTCGACAACGGCAGC
ATCCCCCACCAGATCCACCTGGGAGAGCTGCACGCCATTCTGCGGCGGCAGGAAGATTTTTACCCATTCC
TGAAGGACAACCGGGAAAAGATCGAGAAGATCCTGACCTTCCGCATCCCCTACTACGTGGGCCCTCTGGC
CAGGGGAAACAGCAGATTCGCCTGGATGACCAGAAAGAGCGAGGAAACCATCACCCCCTGGAACTTCGAG
GAAGTGGTGGACAAGGGCGCTTCCGCCCAGAGCTTCATCGAGCGGATGACCAACTTCGATAAGAACCTGC
CCAACGAGAAGGTGCTGCCCAAGCACAGCCTGCTGTACGAGTACTTCACCGTGTATAACGAGCTGACCAA
AGTGAAATACGTGACCGAGGGAATGAGAAAGCCCGCCTTCCTGAGCGGCGAGCAGAAAAAGGCCATCGTG
GACCTGCTGTTCAAGACCAACCGGAAAGTGACCGTGAAGCAGCTGAAAGAGGACTACTTCAAGAAAATCG
AGTGCTTCGACTCCGTGGAAATCTCCGGCGTGGAAGATCGGTTCAACGCCTCCCTGGGCACATACCACGA
TCTGCTGAAAATTATCAAGGACAAGGACTTCCTGGACAATGAGGAAAACGAGGACATTCTGGAAGATATC
GTGCTGACCCTGACACTGTTTGAGGACAGAGAGATGATCGAGGAACGGCTGAAAACCTATGCCCACCTGT
TCGACGACAAAGTGATGAAGCAGCTGAAGCGGCGGAGATACACCGGCTGGGGCAGGCTGAGCCGGAAGCT
GATCAACGGCATCCGGGACAAGCAGTCCGGCAAGACAATCCTGGATTTCCTGAAGTCCGACGGCTTCGCC
AACAGAAACTTCATGCAGCTGATCCACGACGACAGCCTGACCTTTAAAGAGGACATCCAGAAAGCCCAGG
TGTCCGGCCAGGGCGATAGCCTGCACGAGCACATTGCCAATCTGGCCGGCAGCCCCGCCATTAAGAAGGG
CATCCTGCAGACAGTGAAGGTGGTGGACGAGCTCGTGAAAGTGATGGGCCGGCACAAGCCCGAGAACATC
GTGATCGAAATGGCCAGAGAGAACCAGACCACCCAGAAGGGACAGAAGAACAGCCGCGAGAGAATGAAGC
GGATCGAAGAGGGCATCAAAGAGCTGGGCAGCCAGATCCTGAAAGAACACCCCGTGGAAAACACCCAGCT
GCAGAACGAGAAGCTGTACCTGTACTACCTGCAGAATGGGCGGGATATGTACGTGGACCAGGAACTGGAC
ATCAACCGGCTGTCCGACTACGATGTGGACCATATCGTGCCTCAGAGCTTTCTGAAGGACGACTCCATCG
ACAACAAGGTGCTGACCAGAAGCGACAAGAACCGGGGCAAGAGCGACAACGTGCCCTCCGAAGAGGTCGT
GAAGAAGATGAAGAACTACTGGCGGCAGCTGCTGAACGCCAAGCTGATTACCCAGAGAAAGTTCGACAAT
CTGACCAAGGCCGAGAGAGGCGGCCTGAGCGAACTGGATAAGGCCGGCTTCATCAAGAGACAGCTGGTGG
AAACCCGGCAGATCACAAAGCACGTGGCACAGATCCTGGACTCCCGGATGAACACTAAGTACGACGAGAA
TGACAAGCTGATCCGGGAAGTGAAAGTGATCACCCTGAAGTCCAAGCTGGTGTCCGATTTCCGGAAGGAT
TTCCAGTTTTACAAAGTGCGCGAGATCAACAACTACCACCACGCCCACGACGCCTACCTGAACGCCGTCG
TGGGAACCGCCCTGATCAAAAAGTACCCTAAGCTGGAAAGCGAGTTCGTGTACGGCGACTACAAGGTGTA
CGACGTGCGGAAGATGATCGCCAAGAGCGAGCAGGAAATCGGCAAGGCTACCGCCAAGTACTTCTTCTAC
AGCAACATCATGAACTTTTTCAAGACCGAGATTACCCTGGCCAACGGCGAGATCCGGAAGCGGCCTCTGA
TCGAGACAAACGGCGAAACCGGGGAGATCGTGTGGGATAAGGGCCGGGATTTTGCCACCGTGCGGAAAGT
GCTGAGCATGCCCCAAGTGAATATCGTGAAAAAGACCGAGGTGCAGACAGGCGGCTTCAGCAAAGAGTCT
ATCCTGCCCAAGAGGAACAGCGATAAGCTGATCGCCAGAAAGAAGGACTGGGACCCTAAGAAGTACGGCG
GCTTCGACAGCCCCACCGTGGCCTATTCTGTGCTGGTGGTGGCCAAAGTGGAAAAGGGCAAGTCCAAGAA
ACTGAAGAGTGTGAAAGAGCTGCTGGGGATCACCATCATGGAAAGAAGCAGCTTCGAGAAGAATCCCATC
GACTTTCTGGAAGCCAAGGGCTACAAAGAAGTGAAAAAGGACCTGATCATCAAGCTGCCTAAGTACTCCC
TGTTCGAGCTGGAAAACGGCCGGAAGAGAATGCTGGCCTCTGCCGGCGAACTGCAGAAGGGAAACGAACT
GGCCCTGCCCTCCAAATATGTGAACTTCCTGTACCTGGCCAGCCACTATGAGAAGCTGAAGGGCTCCCCC
GAGGATAATGAGCAGAAACAGCTGTTTGTGGAACAGCACAAGCACTACCTGGACGAGATCATCGAGCAGA
TCAGCGAGTTCTCCAAGAGAGTGATCCTGGCCGACGCTAATCTGGACAAAGTGCTGTCCGCCTACAACAA
GCACCGGGATAAGCCCATCAGAGAGCAGGCCGAGAATATCATCCACCTGTTTACCCTGACCAATCTGGGA
GCCCCTGCCGCCTTCAAGTACTTTGACACCACCATCGACCGGAAGAGGTACACCAGCACCAAAGAGGTGC
TGGACGCCACCCTGATCCACCAGAGCATCACCGGCCTGTACGAGACACGGATCGACCTGTCTCAGCTGGG
AGGCGACAAAAGGCCGGCGGCCACGAAAAAGGCCGGCCAGGCAAAAAAGAAAAAGGAATTCGAGGGCAGA
GGAAGTCTGCTAACATGCGGTGACGTCGAGGAGAATCCTGGCCCAATGGGCGTGGCCGACTTGATCAAGA
AGTTCGAGTCCATCTCCAAGGAGGAGGGGGATCCACCGGTCGCCACCATGGCGCGTAAGGTCGATCTCAC
CTCCTGCGATCGCGAGCCGATCCACATCCCCGGCAGCATTCAGCCGTGCGGCTGCCTGCTAGCCTGCGAC
GCGCAGGCGGTGCGGATCACGCGCATTACGGAAAATGCCGGCGCGTTCTTTGGACGCGAAACTCCGCGGG
TCGGTGAGCTACTCGCCGATTACTTCGGCGAGACCGAAGCCCATGCGCTGCGCAACGCACTGGCGCAGTC
CTCCGATCCAAAGCGACCGGCGCTGATCTTCGGTTGGCGCGACGGCCTGACCGGCCGCACCTTCGACATC
TCACTGCATCGCCATGACGGTACATCGATCATCGAGTTCGAGCCTGCGGCGGCCGAACAGGCCGACAATC
CGCTGCGGCTGACGCGGCAGATCATCGCGCGCACCAAAGAACTGAAGTCGCTCGAAGAGATGGCCGCACG
GGTGCCGCGCTATCTGCAGGCGATGCTCGGCTATCACCGCGTGATGTTGTACCGCTTCGCGGACGACGGC
TCCGGGATGGTGATCGGCGAGGCGAAGCGCAGCGACCTCGAGAGCTTTCTCGGTCAGCACTTTCCGGCGT
CGCTGGTCCCGCAGCAGGCGCGGCTACTGTACTTGAAGAACGCGATCCGCGTGGTCTCGGATTCGCGCGG
CATCAGCAGCCGGATCGTGCCCGAGCACGACGCCTCCGGCGCCGCGCTCGATCTGTCGTTCGCGCACCTG
CGCAGCATCTCGCCCTGCCATCTCGAATTTCTGCGGAACATGGGCGTCAGCGCCTCGATGTCGCTGTCGA
TCATCATTGACGGCACGCTATGGGGATTGATCATCTGTCATCATTACGAGCCGCGTGCCGTGCCGATGGC
GCAGCGCGTCGCGGCCGAAATGTTCGCCGACTTCTTATCGCTGCACTTCACCGCCGCCCACCACCAACGC
TCTAGAAGCGCTGGTACCGGATCCGGCGCAACAAACTTCTCTCTGCTGAAACAAGCCGGAGATGTCGAAG
AGAATCCTGGACCGACCGAGTACAAGCCCACGGTGCGCCTCGCCACCCGCGACGACGTCCCCAGGGCCGT
ACGCACCCTCGCCGCCGCGTTCGCCGACTACCCCGCCACGCGCCACACCGTCGATCCGGACCGCCACATC
GAGCGGGTCACCGAGCTGCAAGAACTCTTCCTCACGCGCGTCGGGCTCGACATCGGCAAGGTGTGGGTCG
CGGACGACGGCGCCGCGGTGGCGGTCTGGACCACGCCGGAGAGCGTCGAAGCGGGGGCGGTGTTCGCCGA
GATCGGCCCGCGCATGGCCGAGTTGAGCGGTTCCCGGCTGGCCGCGCAGCAACAGATGGAAGGCCTCCTG
GCGCCGCACCGGCCCAAGGAGCCCGCGTGGTTCCTGGCCACCGTCGGAGTCTCGCCCGACCACCAGGGCA
AGGGTCTGGGCAGCGCCGTCGTGCTCCCCGGAGTGGAGGCGGCCGAGCGCGCCGGGGTGCCCGCCTTCCT
GGAGACCTCCGCGCCCCGCAACCTCCCCTTCTACGAGCGGCTCGGCTTCACCGTCACCGCCGACGTCGAG
GTGCCCGAAGGACCGCGCACCTGGTGCATGACCCGCAAGCCCGGTGCCTGAACGCGTTAAGTCGACAATC
AACCTCTGGATTACAAAATTTGTGAAAGATTGACTGGTATTCTTAACTATGTTGCTCCTTTTACGCTATG
TGGATACGCTGCTTTAATGCCTTTGTATCATGCTATTGCTTCCCGTATGGCTTTCATTTTCTCCTCCTTG
TATAAATCCTGGTTGCTGTCTCTTTATGAGGAGTTGTGGCCCGTTGTCAGGCAACGTGGCGTGGTGTGCA
CTGTGTTTGCTGACGCAACCCCCACTGGTTGGGGCATTGCCACCACCTGTCAGCTCCTTTCCGGGACTTT
CGCTTTCCCCCTCCCTATTGCCACGGCGGAACTCATCGCCGCCTGCCTTGCCCGCTGCTGGACAGGGGCT
CGGCTGTTGGGCACTGACAATTCCGTGGTGTTGTCGGGGAAATCATCGTCCTTTCCTTGGCTGCTCGCCT
GTGTTGCCACCTGGATTCTGCGCGGGACGTCCTTCTGCTACGTCCCTTCGGCCCTCAATCCAGCGGACCT
TCCTTCCCGCGGCCTGCTGCCGGCTCTGCGGCCTCTTCCGCGTCTTCGCCTTCGCCCTCAGACGAGTCGG
ATCTCCCTTTGGGCCGCCTCCCCGCGTCGACTTTAAGACCAATGACTTACAAGGCAGCTGTAGATCTTAG
CCACTTTTTAAAAGAAAAGGGGGGACTGGAAGGGCTAATTCACTCCCAACGAAGACAAGATCTGCTTTTT
GCTTGTACTGGGTCTCTCTGGTTAGACCAGATCTGAGCCTGGGAGCTCTCTGGCTAACTAGGGAACCCAC
TGCTTAAGCCTCAATAAAGCTTGCCTTGAGTGCTTCAAGTAGTGTGTGCCCGTCTGTTGTGTGACTCTGG
TAACTAGAGATCCCTCAGACCCTTTTAGTCAGTGTGGAAAATCTCTAGCAGGGCCCGTTTAAACCCGCTG
ATCAGCCTCGACTGTGCCTTCTAGTTGCCAGCCATCTGTTGTTTGCCCCTCCCCCGTGCCTTCCTTGACC
CTGGAAGGTGCCACTCCCACTGTCCTTTCCTAATAAAATGAGGAAATTGCATCGCATTGTCTGAGTAGGT
GTCATTCTATTCTGGGGGGTGGGGTGGGGCAGGACAGCAAGGGGGAGGATTGGGAAGACAATAGCAGGCA
TGCTGGGGATGCGGTGGGCTCTATGGCTTCTGAGGCGGAAAGAACCAGCTGGGGCTCTAGGGGGTATCCC
C
[124 nt withheld, positions 10572-10695]
C
[91 nt withheld, positions 10697-10787]
A
[49 nt withheld, positions 10789-10837]
CCTTTGACGTTGGAGTCCACGTTCTTT
[37 nt withheld, positions 10865-10901]
ACCCTATCTCGGTCTATTCTTTTGATTTATAAGGGATTTTGCCGATTTCGGCCTATTGGTTAAAAAATGA
GCTGATTTAACAAAAATTTAACGCGAATTAATTCTGTGGAATGTGTGTCAGTTAGGGTGTGGAAAGTCCC
CAGGCTCCCCAGCAGGCAGAAGTATGCAAAGCATGCATCTCAATTAGTCAGCAACCAGGTGTGGAAAGTC
CCCAGGCTCCCCAGCAGGCAGAAGTATGCAAAGCATGCATCTCAATTAGTCAGCAACCATAGTCCCGCCC
CTAACTCCGCCCATCCCGCCCCTAACTCCGCCCAGTTCCGCCCATTCTCCGCCCCATGGCTGACTAATTT
TTTTTATTTATGCAGAGGCCGAGGCCGCCTCTGCCTCTGAGCTATTCCAGAAGTAGTGAGGAGGCTTTTT
TGGAGGCCTAGGCTTTTGCAAAAAGCTCCCGGGAGCTTGTATATCCATTTTCGGATCTGATCAGCACGTG
TTGACAATTAATCATCGGCATAGTATATCGGCATAGTATAATACGACAAGGTGAGGAACTAAACCATGGC
CAAGTTGACCAGTGCCGTTCCGGTGCTCACCGCGCGCGACGTCGCCGGAGCGGTCGAGTTCTGGACCGAC
CGGCTCGGGTTCTCCCGGGACTTCGTGGAGGACGACTTCGCCGGTGTGGTCCGGGACGACGTGACCCTGT
TCATCAGCGCGGTCCAGGACCAGGTGGTGCCGGACAACACCCTGGCCTGGGTGTGGGTGCGCGGCCTGGA
CGAGCTGTACGCCGAGTGGTCGGAGGTCGTGTCCACGAACTTCCGGGACGCCTCCGGGCCGGCCATGACC
GAGATCGGCGAGCAGCCGTGGGGGCGGGAGTTCGCCCTGCGCGACCCGGCCGGCAACTGCGTGCACTTCG
TGGCCGAGGAGCAGGACTGACACGTGCTACGAGATTTCGATTCCACCGCCGCCTTCTATGAAAGGTTGGG
CTTCGGAATCGTTTTCCGGGACGCCGGCTGGATGATCCTCCAGCGCGGGGATCTCATGCTGGAGTTCTTC
GCCCACCCCAACTTGTTTATTGCAGCTTATAATGGTTACAAATAAAGCAATAGCATCACAAATTTCACAA
ATAAAGCATTTTTTTCACTGCATTCTAGTTGTGGTTTGTCCAAACTCATCAATGTATCTTATCATGTCTG
TATACCGTCGACCTCTAGCTAGAGCTTGGCGTAATCATGGTCATAGCTGTTTCCTGTGTGAAATTGTTAT
CCGCTCACAATTCCACACAACATACGAGCCGGAAGCATAAAGTGTAAAGCCTGGGGTGCCTAATGAGTGA
GCTAACTCACATTAATTGCGTTGCGCTCACTGCCCGCTTTCCAGTCGGGAAACCTGTCGTGCCAGCTGCA
TTAATGAATCGGCCAACGCGCGGGGAGAGGCGGTTTGCGTATTGGGCGCTCTTCCGCTTCCTCGCTCACT
GACTCGCTGCGCTCGGTCGTTCGGCTGCGGCGAGCGGTATCAGCTCACTCAAAGGCGGTAATACGGTTAT
CCACAGAATCAGGGGATAACGCAGGAAAGAACATGTGAGCAAAAGGCCAGCAAAAGGCCAGGAACCGTAA
AAAGGCCGCGTTGCTGGCGTTTTTCCATAGGCTCCGCCCCCCTGACGAGCATCACAAAAATCGACGCTCA
AGTCAGAGGTGGCGAAACCCGACAGGACTATAAAGATACCAGGCGTTTCCCCCTGGAAGCTCCCTCGTGC
GCTCTCCTGTTCCGACCCTGCCGCTTACCGGATACCTGTCCGCCTTTCTCCCTTCGGGAAGCGTGGCGCT
TTCTCATAGCTCACGCTGTAGGTATCTCAGTTCGGTGTAGGTCGTTCGCTCCAAGCTGGGCTGTGTGCAC
GAACCCCCCGTTCAGCCCGACCGCTGCGCCTTATCCGGTAACTATCGTCTTGAGTCCAACCCGGTAAGAC
ACGACTTATCGCCACTGGCAGCAGCCACTGGTAACAGGATTAGCAGAGCGAGGTATGTAGGCGGTGCTAC
AGAGTTCTTGAAGTGGTGGCCTAACTACGGCTACACTAGAAGAACAGTATTTGGTATCTGCGCTCTGCTG
AAGCCAGTTACCTTCGGAAAAAGAGTTGGTAGCTCTTGATCCGGCAAACAAACCACCGCTGGTAGCGGTG
GTTTTTTTGTTTGCAAGCAGCAGATTACGCGCAGAAAAAAAGGATCTCAAGAAGATCCTTTGATCTTTTC
TACGGGGTCTGACGCTCAGTGGAACGAAAACTCACGTTAAGGGATTTTGGTCATGAGATTATCAAAAAGG
ATCTTCACCTAGATCCTTTTAAATTAAAAATGAAGTTTTAAATCAATCTAAAGTATATATGAGTAAACTT
GGTCTGACAGTTACCAATGCTTAATCAGTGAGGCACCTATCTCAGCGATCTGTCTATTTCGTTCATCCAT
AGTTGCCTGACTCCCCGTCGTGTAGATAACTACGATACGGGAGGGCTTACCATCTGGCCCCAGTGCTGCA
ATGATACCGCGAGACCCACGCTCACCGGCTCCAGATTTATCAGCAATAAACCAGCCAGCCGGAAGGGCCG
AGCGCAGAAGTGGTCCTGCAACTTTATCCGCCTCCATCCAGTCTATTAATTGTTGCCGGGAAGCTAGAGT
AAGTAGTTCGCCAGTTAATAGTTTGCGCAACGTTGTTGCCATTGCTACAGGCATCGTGGTGTCACGCTCG
TCGTTTGGTATGGCTTCATTCAGCTCCGGTTCCCAACGATCAAGGCGAGTTACATGATCCCCCATGTTGT
GCAAAAAAGCGGTTAGCTCCTTCGGTCCTCCGATCGTTGTCAGAAGTAAGTTGGCCGCAGTGTTATCACT
CATGGTTATGGCAGCACTGCATAATTCTCTTACTGTCATGCCATCCGTAAGATGCTTTTCTGTGACTGGT
GAGTACTCAACCAAGTCATTCTGAGAATAGTGTATGCGGCGACCGAGTTGCTCTTGCCCGGCGTCAATAC
GGGATAATACCGCGCCACATAGCAGAACTTTAAAAGTGCTCATCATTGGAAAACGTTCTTCGGGGCGAAA
ACTCTCAAGGATCTTACCGCTGTTGAGATCCAGTTCGATGTAACCCACTCGTGCACCCAACTGATCTTCA
GCATCTTTTACTTTCACCAGCGTTTCTGGGTGAGCAAAAACAGGAAGGCAAAATGCCGCAAAAAAGGGAA
TAAGGGCGACACGGAAATGTTGAATACTCATACTCTTCCTTTTTCAATATTATTGAAGCATTTATCAGGG
TTATTGTCTCATGAGCGGATACATATTTGAATGTATTTAGAAAAATAAACAAATAGGGGTTCCGCGCACA
TTTCCCCGAAAAGTGCCACCTGAC
Features (pLannotate 1.2.2; 42 found; start..end, strand, type, name):
     31..83      -  misc_feature   bom (fragment): basis of mobility region from pBR322
    238..617     +  enhancer       CMV enhancer: human cytomegalovirus immediate early enhancer
    618..817     +  promoter       CMV promoter: human cytomegalovirus (CMV) immediate early promoter
    835..1015    +  LTR            5' LTR (truncated): truncated 5' long terminal repeat (LTR) from HIV-1
   1062..1187    +  misc_feature   HIV-1 Ψ: packaging signal of human immunodeficiency virus type 1
   1171..1534    +  CDS            HIV-1 gag (fragment): gag protein from human immunodeficiency virus 1; gag
   1680..1913    +  misc_feature   RRE: The Rev response element (RRE) of HIV-1 allows for Rev-dependent mRNA export from the nucleus to the cytoplasm.
   2290..2390    +  CDS            Rev (fragment): human immunodeficiency virus 1 (HIV-1) Rev protein; rev; enhances nuclear export of unspliced and incompletely spliced viral mRNAs
   2440..2557    +  misc_feature   cPPT/CTS: central polypurine tract and central termination sequence of HIV-1
   2619..2637    -  rep_origin     f1 ori (fragment): f1 bacteriophage origin of replication; arrow indicates direction of (+) strand synthesis
   2642..2797    -  CDS            lacZα (fragment): LacZα fragment of β-galactosidase; lacZ fragment
   2805..2823    +  promoter       T7 promoter: promoter for bacteriophage T7 RNA polymerase
   2832..2855    -  misc_feature   MCS (fragment): pBluescript multiple cloning site
   2871..2889    -  promoter       T3 promoter: promoter for bacteriophage T3 RNA polymerase
   2932..2954    -  protein_bind   lac operator (fragment): The lac repressor binds to the lac operator to inhibit transcription in E. coli. This inhibition can be relieved by adding lactose or isopropyl-β-D-thiogalactopyranoside (IPTG). lac repressor encoded by lacI
   2958..2988    -  promoter       lac promoter: promoter for the E. coli lac operon
   3003..3024    -  protein_bind   CAP binding site: CAP binding activates transcription in the presence of cAMP. E. coli catabolite activator protein
   3078..3096    +  CDS            small t antigen (fragment): SV40 (simian virus 40) small t antigen
   3122..3333    +  promoter       EF-1α core promoter: core promoter for human elongation factor EF-1α
   3467..5068    +  CDS            Cas9(N): N-terminal portion of Streptococcus pyogenes Cas9 (Zetsche et al., 2015)
   5069..7567    +  CDS            Cas9(C): C-terminal portion of Streptococcus pyogenes Cas9 (Zetsche et al., 2015)
   7568..7615    +  CDS            nucleoplasmin NLS: bipartite nuclear localization signal from nucleoplasmin
   7748..8680    +  CDS            iRFP670: iRFP670 is a basic (constitutively fluorescent) near ir fluorescent protein published in 2013, derived from Rhodopseudomonas palustris CGA009. It has low acid sensitivity. It requires the cofactor biliverdin for fluorescence.
   8764..9361    +  CDS            PuroR (fragment): puromycin N-acetyltransferase; pac from Streptomyces; confers resistance to puromycin
   9377..9965    +  misc_feature   WPRE: woodchuck hepatitis virus posttranscriptional regulatory element
  10016..10035   +  misc_feature   cPPT/CTS (fragment): central polypurine tract and central termination sequence of HIV-1
  10037..10270   +  LTR            3' LTR (ΔU3): self-inactivating 3' long terminal repeat (LTR) from HIV-1
  10302..10526   +  polyA_signal   bGH poly(A) signal: bovine growth hormone polyadenylation signal
  10530..10551   +  promoter       SV40 promoter (fragment): SV40 enhancer and early promoter
  10572..11000   +  rep_origin     f1 ori (sequence partly withheld): f1 bacteriophage origin of replication; arrow indicates direction of (+) strand synthesis
  11014..11343   +  promoter       SV40 promoter: SV40 enhancer and early promoter
  11391..11438   +  promoter       EM7 promoter: synthetic bacterial promoter&nbsp
  11457..11831   +  CDS            BleoR: antibiotic-binding protein; Sh ble from Streptoalloteichus hindustanus; confers resistance to bleomycin, phleomycin, and Zeocin™
  11841..11966   +  CDS            ble (fragment): BLE_KLEPN - Experimental evidence at protein level: Swiss-Prot protein existence level 1. Binding protein with a strong affinity to the bleomycin family of antibiotics. Binds to CL990; an antimitotic-antibiotic compound. From Klebsiella pneumoniae.
  11961..12082   +  polyA_signal   SV40 poly(A) signal: SV40 polyadenylation signal
  12153..12175   -  protein_bind   lac operator (fragment): The lac repressor binds to the lac operator to inhibit transcription in E. coli. This inhibition can be relieved by adding lactose or isopropyl-β-D-thiogalactopyranoside (IPTG). lac repressor encoded by lacI
  12179..12209   -  promoter       lac promoter: promoter for the E. coli lac operon
  12224..12245   -  protein_bind   CAP binding site: CAP binding activates transcription in the presence of cAMP. E. coli catabolite activator protein
  12258..12350   -  CDS            lacI (fragment): lac repressor; lacI; The lac repressor binds to the lac operator to inhibit transcription in E. coli. This inhibition can be relieved by adding lactose or isopropyl-β-D-thiogalactopyranoside (IPTG).
  12533..13121   -  rep_origin     ori: high-copy-number ColE1/pMB1/pBR322/pUC origin of replication
  13292..14152   -  CDS            AmpR: β-lactamase; bla; confers resistance to ampicillin, carbenicillin, and related antibiotics
  14153..14257   -  promoter       AmpR promoter: bla
