[The description below was written by a language model from this plasmid's Addgene catalogue record and pLannotate feature annotations shown in this document.]
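Description:
pLenti spCas9 T2A iRFP670 P2A puro is a lentiviral, mammalian-expression CRISPR vector of about 14.3 kb, built on a pLenti backbone. It is propagated in E. coli through a high-copy ColE1/pUC-type origin with ampicillin selection (AmpR). The backbone also carries an f1 origin and an SV40/EM7-driven BleoR cassette located outside the viral transfer region. The lentiviral portion has a self-inactivating design. A CMV enhancer/promoter replaces the U3 of a truncated HIV-1 5′ LTR to drive genomic RNA production in packaging cells. This is followed by the Ψ packaging signal with a gag fragment, the RRE for Rev-dependent nuclear export, and the cPPT/CTS. The region ends with a WPRE and a ΔU3 3′ LTR, backed by a bGH polyadenylation signal.

The payload is a single polycistronic cassette downstream of an EF-1α core promoter. It encodes human-codon-optimized Streptococcus pyogenes Cas9, described in the record as Flag-tagged and annotated with a C-terminal nucleoplasmin NLS. Cas9 is linked by a T2A peptide to the near-infrared fluorescent protein iRFP670, which requires biliverdin as a cofactor, and then by a P2A peptide to puromycin N-acetyltransferase. The 2A sequences cause ribosomal skipping, so one transcript yields three separate proteins. Transduced cells can therefore be both tracked or sorted by far-red fluorescence and selected with puromycin.

According to the record, two BsmBI acceptor sites allow insertion of gRNA-expressing sequences. The feature table shows pBluescript-derived filler elements (lacZα fragment, T7/T3 promoters, MCS fragment) between the cPPT and the EF-1α promoter. It annotates no U6 promoter or gRNA scaffold, so the guide expression elements are not documented here. The construct is suited to delivering Cas9, plus a cloned guide, for genome editing in mammalian cells.
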