Addgene plasmid #122182: pLenti spCas9 T2A iRFP670 P2A puro
Purpose: The plasmid codes for a Flag-spCas9 protein, a iRFP670 fluorescent protein and a puromycin resistance. The plasmid has two BsmBI acceptor sites to insert gRNA expressing sequences.
Depositing lab: Raphael Gaudin. Depositing organization: CNRS, Delegation Occitanie Est.
Backbone
  Vector backbone: pLenti
  Vector type: Mammalian Expression, Lentiviral
  Selectable markers: Puromycin
Growth in bacteria
  Bacterial resistance: Ampicillin, 100 μg/mL
  Growth temperature: 37°C
  Growth strain: NEB Stable
  Copy number: Unknown
Gene/Insert 1
  Gene/Insert name: spCas9 (alt name: human-codon-optimized spCas9)
  Insert size (bp): 4101
  Entrez Gene: NEWENTRY
  Cloning method: Restriction Enzyme; 5′ cloning site AgeI (unknown if destroyed); 3′ cloning site EcoRI (unknown if destroyed)
  Sequencing primers: 5′ GACAAGAAGTACAGCATCGGCCT; 3′ GTCGCCTCCCAGCTGAGACA
Gene/Insert 2
  Gene/Insert name: iRFP670
  Insert size (bp): 1005
  GenBank ID: KC991142.1
  Tag / fusion protein: T2A (C terminal on insert)
  Cloning method: Restriction Enzyme; 5′ cloning site EcoRI (unknown if destroyed); 3′ cloning site XbaI (unknown if destroyed)
  Sequencing primers: 5′ cagaggaagtctgctaacatgcg; 3′ caggattctcttcgacatctccg
Resource information
  A portion of this plasmid was derived from a plasmid made by: Feng Zhang (backbone) and Ghassan Mouneimne (iRFP670 #84385)
Terms and licenses: Academic/Nonprofit Terms; Industry Terms: Not Available to Industry
How to cite: pLenti spCas9 T2A iRFP670 P2A puro was a gift from Raphael Gaudin (Addgene plasmid # 122182 ; http://n2t.net/addgene:122182 ; RRID:Addgene_122182)
